>Addgene plasmid #219642 | pSEED-sfGFP:ALFA | addgene full sequence | sequence record 452263 | Addgene NGS Result
CACCTAAATTGTAAGCGTTAATATTTTGTTAAAATTCGCGTTAAATTTTTGTTAAATCAGCTCATTTTTT
AACCAATAGGCCGAAATCGGCAAAATCCCTTATAAATCAAAAGAATAGACCGAGATAGGGT
[37 nt withheld, positions 132-168]
AAAGAACGTGGACTCCAACGTCAAAGG
[49 nt withheld, positions 196-244]
T
[91 nt withheld, positions 246-336]
G
[124 nt withheld, positions 338-461]
CCCATTCGCCATTCAGGCTGCGCAACTGTTGGGAAGGGCGATCGGTGCGGGCCTCTTCGCTATTACGCCA
GCTGGCGAAAGGGGGATGTGCTGCAAGGCGATTAAGTTGGGTAACGCCAGGGTTTTCCCAGTCACGACGT
TGTAAAACGACGGCCAGTGAATTGTAATACGACTCACTATAGGGCGAATTGGAGCTCGTCTCGGCTCTAT
GGTGTCCAAGGGCGAGGAGCTGTTCACCGGCGTGGTGCCCATCCTGGTGGAGCTGGATGGCGACGTGAAC
GGCCACAAGTTCAGCGTGCGCGGCGAGGGCGAGGGCGACGCCACCAACGGCAAGCTGACCCTGAAGTTCA
TCTGCACCACCGGCAAGCTGCCCGTGCCCTGGCCCACCCTGGTGACCACCCTGACCTACGGCGTGCAGTG
CTTCAGCCGCTACCCCGATCACATGAAGCAGCACGATTTCTTCAAGAGCGCCATGCCCGAGGGCTACGTG
CAGGAGCGCACCATCAGCTTCAAGGATGACGGCACCTACAAGACCCGCGCCGAGGTGAAGTTCGAGGGCG
ATACCCTGGTGAACCGCATCGAGCTGAAGGGCATCGATTTCAAGGAGGATGGCAACATCCTGGGCCACAA
GCTGGAGTACAACTTCAACAGCCACAACGTGTACATCACCGCCGATAAGCAGAAGAACGGCATCAAGGCC
AACTTCAAGATCCGCCCTAGGTAGCCGCGTTGTTATGATCGTACTACGCTAGCGTAGTACGATCATAACA
ACGCGGGTAGTACGATCATAACAACGCGGGGATCTAATTCAATTAGAGACTAATTCAATTAGAGCTAATT
CAATTAGGATCCAAGCTTATCGATTTCGAACCCTCGACCGCCGGAGTATAAATAGAGGCGCTTCGTCTAC
GGAGCGACAATTCAATTCAAACAAGCAAAGTGAACACGTCGCTAAGCGAAAGCTAAGCAAATAAACAAGC
GCAGCTGAACAAGCTAAACAATCGGCTCGAAGCCGGTCGCCACCATGGCCTCCTCCGAGGACGTCATCAA
GGAGTTCATGCGCTTCAAGGTGCGCATGGAGGGCTCCGTGAACGGCCACGAGTTCGAGATCGAGGGCGAG
GGCGAGGGCCGCCCCTACGAGGGCACCCAGACCGCCAAGCTGAAGGTGACCAAGGGCGGCCCCCTGCCCT
TCGCCTGGGACATCCTGTCCCCCCAGTTCCAGTACGGCTCCAAGGTGTACGTGAAGCACCCCGCCGACAT
CCCCGACTACAAGAAGCTGTCCTTCCCCGAGGGCTTCAAGTGGGAGCGCGTGATGAACTTCGAGGACGGC
GGCGTGGTGACCGTGACCCAGGACTCCTCCCTCCAGGACGGCTCCTTCATCTACAAGGTGAAGTTCATCG
GCGTGAACTTCCCCTCCGACGGCCCCGTAATGCAGAAGAAGACTATGGGCTGGGAGGCGTCCACCGAGCG
CCTGTACCCCCGCGACGGCGTGCTGAAGGGCGAGATCCACAAGGCCCTGAAGCTGAAGGACGGCGGCCAC
TACCTGGTGGAGTTCAAGTCCATCTACATGGCCAAGAAGCCCGTGCAGCTGCCCGGCTACTACTACGTGG
ACTCCAAGCTGGACATCACCTCCCACAACGAGGACTACACCATCGTGGAGCAGTACGAGCGCGCCGAGGG
CCGCCACCACCTGTTCCTGTAGCGGCCGCGACTCTAGATCATAATCAGCCATACCACATTTGTAGAGGTT
TTACTTGCTTTAAAAAACCTCCCACACCTCCCCCTGAACCTGAAACATAAAATGAATGCAATTGTTGTTG
TTAACTTGTTTATTGCAGCTTATAATGGTTACAAATAAAGCAATAGCATCACAAATTTCACAAATAAAGC
ATTTTTTTCACTGCATTCTAGTTGTGGTTTGTCCAAACTCATCAATGTATCTTACCGCTGGTACTGTATG
GATGTACCCGCTGGTACTGTATGGATGTACGTCGACGTACATCCATACAGTACCAGCGGACTAGTCCAAC
GGCAAGCTGACCCTGAAGTTCATCTGCACCACCGGCAAGCTGCCCGTGCCCTGGCCCACCCTGGTGACCA
CCCTGACCTACGGCGTGCAGTGCTTCAGCCGCTACCCCGATCACATGAAGCAGCACGATTTCTTCAAGAG
CGCCATGCCCGAGGGCTACGTGCAGGAGCGCACCATCAGCTTCAAGGATGACGGCACCTACAAGACCCGC
GCCGAGGTGAAGTTCGAGGGCGATACCCTGGTGAACCGCATCGAGCTGAAGGGCATCGATTTCAAGGAGG
ATGGCAACATCCTGGGCCACAAGCTGGAGTACAACTTCAACAGCCACAACGTGTACATCACCGCCGATAA
GCAGAAGAACGGCATCAAGGCCAACTTCAAGATCCGCCACAATGTGGAGGATGGCTCCGTGCAGCTGGCC
GATCACTACCAGCAGAACACCCCCATCGGCGACGGCCCAGTGCTGCTGCCCGATAACCACTACCTGAGCA
CCCAGAGCGTGCTGTCCAAGGACCCCAACGAGAAGCGCGATCACATGGTGCTGCTGGAGTTCGTGACCGC
CGCCGGCATCACCCTGGGCATGGATGAGCTGTACAAGGGCGGAGGATCTCCATCACGTTTGGAAGAGGAA
CTGAGGCGCCGCTTAACTGAACCTTCCGGCGAGACGGTACCCAGCTTTTGTTCCCTTTAGTGAGGGTTAA
TTTCGAGCTTGGCGTAATCATGGTCATAGCTGTTTCCTGTGTGAAATTGTTATCCGCTCACAATTCCACA
CAACATACGAGCCGGAAGCATAAAGTGTAAAGCCTGGGGTGCCTAATGAGTGAGCTAACTCACATTAATT
GCGTTGCGCTCACTGCCCGCTTTCCAGTCGGGAAACCTGTCGTGCCAGCTGCATTAATGAATCGGCCAAC
GCGCGGGGAGAGGCGGTTTGCGTATTGGGCGCTCTTCCGCTTCCTCGCTCACTGACTCGCTGCGCTCGGT
CGTTCGGCTGCGGCGAGCGGTATCAGCTCACTCAAAGGCGGTAATACGGTTATCCACAGAATCAGGGGAT
AACGCAGGAAAGAACATGTGAGCAAAAGGCCAGCAAAAGGCCAGGAACCGTAAAAAGGCCGCGTTGCTGG
CGTTTTTCCATAGGCTCCGCCCCCCTGACGAGCATCACAAAAATCGACGCTCAAGTCAGAGGTGGCGAAA
CCCGACAGGACTATAAAGATACCAGGCGTTTCCCCCTGGAAGCTCCCTCGTGCGCTCTCCTGTTCCGACC
CTGCCGCTTACCGGATACCTGTCCGCCTTTCTCCCTTCGGGAAGCGTGGCGCTTTCTCATAGCTCACGCT
GTAGGTATCTCAGTTCGGTGTAGGTCGTTCGCTCCAAGCTGGGCTGTGTGCACGAACCCCCCGTTCAGCC
CGACCGCTGCGCCTTATCCGGTAACTATCGTCTTGAGTCCAACCCGGTAAGACACGACTTATCGCCACTG
GCAGCAGCCACTGGTAACAGGATTAGCAGAGCGAGGTATGTAGGCGGTGCTACAGAGTTCTTGAAGTGGT
GGCCTAACTACGGCTACACTAGAAGAACAGTATTTGGTATCTGCGCTCTGCTGAAGCCAGTTACCTTCGG
AAAAAGAGTTGGTAGCTCTTGATCCGGCAAACAAACCACCGCTGGTAGCGGTGGTTTTTTTGTTTGCAAG
CAGCAGATTACGCGCAGAAAAAAAGGATCTCAAGAAGATCCTTTGATCTTTTCTACGGGGTCTGACGCTC
AGTGGAACGAAAACTCACGTTAAGGGATTTTGGTCATGAGATTATCAAAAAGGATCTTCACCTAGATCCT
TTTAAATTAAAAATGAAGTTTTAAATCAATCTAAAGTATATATGAGTAAACTTGGTCTGACAGTTACCAA
TGCTTAATCAGTGAGGCACCTATCTCAGCGATCTGTCTATTTCGTTCATCCATAGTTGCCTGACTCCCCG
TCGTGTAGATAACTACGATACGGGAGGGCTTACCATCTGGCCCCAGTGCTGCAATGATACCGCGAGACCC
ACGCTCACCGGCTCCAGATTTATCAGCAATAAACCAGCCAGCCGGAAGGGCCGAGCGCAGAAGTGGTCCT
GCAACTTTATCCGCCTCCATCCAGTCTATTAATTGTTGCCGGGAAGCTAGAGTAAGTAGTTCGCCAGTTA
ATAGTTTGCGCAACGTTGTTGCCATTGCTACAGGCATCGTGGTGTCACGCTCGTCGTTTGGTATGGCTTC
ATTCAGCTCCGGTTCCCAACGATCAAGGCGAGTTACATGATCCCCCATGTTGTGCAAAAAAGCGGTTAGC
TCCTTCGGTCCTCCGATCGTTGTCAGAAGTAAGTTGGCCGCAGTGTTATCACTCATGGTTATGGCAGCAC
TGCATAATTCTCTTACTGTCATGCCATCCGTAAGATGCTTTTCTGTGACTGGTGAGTACTCAACCAAGTC
ATTCTGAGAATAGTGTATGCGGCGACCGAGTTGCTCTTGCCCGGCGTCAATACGGGATAATACCGCGCCA
CATAGCAGAACTTTAAAAGTGCTCATCATTGGAAAACGTTCTTCGGGGCGAAAACTCTCAAGGATCTTAC
CGCTGTTGAGATCCAGTTCGATGTAACCCACTCGTGCACCCAACTGATCTTCAGCATCTTTTACTTTCAC
CAGCGTTTCTGGGTGAGCAAAAACAGGAAGGCAAAATGCCGCAAAAAAGGGAATAAGGGCGACACGGAAA
TGTTGAATACTCATACTCTTCCTTTTTCAATATTATTGAAGCATTTATCAGGGTTATTGTCTCATGAGCG
GATACATATTTGAATGTATTTAGAAAAATAAACAAATAGGGGTTCCGCGCACATTTCCCCGAAAAGTGC
Features (pLannotate 1.2.2; 17 found; start..end, strand, type, name):
     33..461     -  rep_origin     f1 ori (sequence partly withheld): f1 bacteriophage origin of replication; arrow indicates direction of (+) strand synthesis
    466..623     -  CDS            lacZα (fragment): LacZα fragment of β-galactosidase; lacZ fragment
    626..644     +  promoter       T7 promoter: promoter for bacteriophage T7 RNA polymerase
    670..1176    +  CDS            SiriusGFP (fragment): SiriusGFP is a basic (constitutively fluorescent) green fluorescent protein published in 2018, derived from Aequorea victoria. It has moderate acid sensitivity.
   1342..1464    +  promoter       hsp70 promoter (fragment): Drosophila melanogaster hsp70Bb promoter
   1486..2160    +  CDS            DsRed-Express: DsRed-Express is a basic (constitutively fluorescent) orange fluorescent protein published in 2002, derived from Discosoma sp.. It is reported to be a rapidly-maturing tetramer with low acid sensitivity.
   2178..2261    +  CDS            large T antigen (fragment): large T antigen from SV40 (simian virus 40)
   2284..2405    +  polyA_signal   SV40 poly(A) signal: SV40 polyadenylation signal
   2480..3088    +  CDS            Superfolder GFP (fragment): Superfolder GFP is a basic (constitutively fluorescent) green fluorescent protein published in 2005, derived from Aequorea victoria. It is reported to be a very rapidly-maturing weak dimer.
   3175..3193    -  promoter       T3 promoter: promoter for bacteriophage T3 RNA polymerase
   3238..3254    -  protein_bind   lac operator: The lac repressor binds to the lac operator to inhibit transcription in E. coli. This inhibition can be relieved by adding lactose or isopropyl-β-D-thiogalactopyranoside (IPTG). lac repressor encoded by lacI
   3262..3292    -  promoter       lac promoter: promoter for the E. coli lac operon
   3307..3328    -  protein_bind   CAP binding site: CAP binding activates transcription in the presence of cAMP. E. coli catabolite activator protein
   3341..3433    -  CDS            lacI (fragment): lac repressor; lacI; The lac repressor binds to the lac operator to inhibit transcription in E. coli. This inhibition can be relieved by adding lactose or isopropyl-β-D-thiogalactopyranoside (IPTG).
   3616..4204    -  rep_origin     ori: high-copy-number ColE1/pMB1/pBR322/pUC origin of replication
   4375..5235    -  CDS            AmpR: β-lactamase; bla; confers resistance to ampicillin, carbenicillin, and related antibiotics
   5236..5340    -  promoter       AmpR promoter: bla
