[The description below was written by a language model from this plasmid's Addgene catalogue record and pLannotate feature annotations shown in this document.]
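Description:
pSEED-sfGFP:ALFA is a donor/template plasmid built on the pBluescript KS(+) cloning backbone for generating seamless CRISPR knock-ins in Drosophila by single-strand annealing. It is propagated in E. coli through a high-copy ColE1/pUC-type origin and selected with ampicillin via the β-lactamase gene. The backbone also retains the f1 phage origin, the interrupted lacZα region with lac promoter and operator, and the flanking T7 and T3 promoters typical of pBluescript.

The insert, recorded as an sfGFP:ALFA SEED cassette of about 2.5 kb, lies between the T7 and T3 promoters. The feature table shows a split arrangement. A 5' GFP fragment (matched by the annotation software to SiriusGFP, but presumably part of sfGFP) is followed by a selectable marker unit consisting of a partial Drosophila hsp70 promoter, DsRed-Express and SV40-derived 3' sequences including the polyadenylation signal. A second, superfolder GFP fragment follows. The combined length of the two GFP fragments exceeds that of a single GFP coding sequence, which suggests they share an overlapping repeat. This fits the published strategy: the cassette is first integrated at a target locus and carriers are identified by DsRed fluorescence. CRISPR cleavage flanking the marker then triggers annealing between the repeats, removing the marker and leaving an intact, scarless tag.

The annotation does not pick out the ALFA epitope tag named in the construct, any enhancer elements that may drive the marker, or any gRNA target sites. No homology arms are recorded either, so these are presumably added by the user for each target gene.
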