Addgene plasmid #219642: pSEED-sfGFP:ALFA
Depositing lab: Markus Affolter. Publication: Seamless knockins in Drosophila via CRISPR-triggered single-strand annealing. Aguilar G, Bauer M, Vigano MA, Schnider ST, Brugger L, Jimenez-Jimenez C, Guerrero I, Affolter M. Dev Cell. 2024 Oct 7;59(19):2672-2686.e5. doi: 10.1016/j.devcel.2024.06.004. Epub 2024 Jul 5. PubMed 38971155.
Backbone
  Vector backbone: pBluescript KS(+)
Growth in bacteria
  Bacterial resistance: Ampicillin, 100 μg/mL
  Growth temperature: 37°C
  Growth strain: DH5alpha
  Copy number: Unknown
Gene/Insert
  Gene/Insert name: sfGFP:ALFA SEED Cassette
  Insert size (bp): 2500
Terms and licenses: Academic/Nonprofit Terms; Industry Terms: Not Available to Industry
Depositor comments: Please visit https://doi.org/10.1101/2022.06.17.496589 for bioRxiv preprint.
How to cite: pSEED-sfGFP:ALFA was a gift from Markus Affolter (Addgene plasmid # 219642 ; http://n2t.net/addgene:219642 ; RRID:Addgene_219642)
